>Addgene plasmid #235573 | pPB_TRE3G_scFV-sfGFP | addgene full sequence | sequence record 470316 | Addgene NGS Result
ACTCTTCCTTTTTCAATATTATTGAAGCATTTATCAGGGTTATTGTCTCATGAGCGGATACATATTTGAA
TGTATTTAGAAAAATAAACAAATAGGGGTTCCGCGCACATTTCCCCGAAAAGTGCCACCTAAATTGTAAG
CGTTAATATTTTGTTAAAATTCGCGTTAAATTTTTGTTAAATCAGCTCATTTTTTAACCAATAGGCCGAA
ATCGGCAAAATCCCTTATAAATCAAAAGAATAGACCGAGATAGGGT
[37 nt withheld, positions 257-293]
AAAGAACGTGGACTCCAACGTCAAAGG
[49 nt withheld, positions 321-369]
T
[91 nt withheld, positions 371-461]
G
[124 nt withheld, positions 463-586]
CCCATTCGCCATTCAGGCTGCGCAACTGTTGGGAAGGGCGATCGGTGCGGGCCTCTTCGCTATTACGCCA
GCTGGCGAAAGGGGGATGTGCTGCAAGGCGATTAAGTTGGGTAACGCCAGGGTTTTCCCAGTCACGACGT
TGTAAAACGACGGCCAGTGAGCGCGCCTCGTTCATTCACGTTTTTGAACCCGTGGAGGACGGGCAGACTC
GCGGTGCAAATGTGTTTTACAGCGTGATGGAGCAGATGAAGATGCTCGACACGCTGCAGAACACGCAGCT
AGATTAACCCTAGAAAGATAATCATATTGTGACGTACGTTAAAGATAATCATGTGTAAAATTGACGCATG
TGTTTTATCGGTCTGTATATCGAGGTTTATTTATTAATTTGAATAGATATTAAGTTTTATTATATTTACA
CTTACATACTAATAATAAATTCAACAAACAATTTATTTATGTTTATTTATTTATTAAAAAAAACAAAAAC
TCAAAATTTCTTCTATAAAGTAACAAAACTTTTATGAGGGACAGCCCCCCCCCAAAGCCCCCAGGGATGT
AATTACGTCCCTCCCCCGCTAGGGGGCAGCAGCGAGCCGCCCGGGGCTCCGCTCCGGTCCGGCGCTCCCC
CCGCATCCCCGAGCCGGCAGCGTGCGGGGACAGCCCGGGCACGGGGAAGGTGGCACGGGATCGCTTTCCT
CTGAACGCTTCTCGCTGCTCTTTGAGCCTGCAGACACCTGGGGGGATACGGGGAAAAGGCCTCCACGGCC
ACTAGTCTTTCGTCTTCAAGAATTCCTCGAGTTTACTCCCTATCAGTGATAGAGAACGTATGAAGAGTTT
ACTCCCTATCAGTGATAGAGAACGTATGCAGACTTTACTCCCTATCAGTGATAGAGAACGTATAAGGAGT
TTACTCCCTATCAGTGATAGAGAACGTATGACCAGTTTACTCCCTATCAGTGATAGAGAACGTATCTACA
GTTTACTCCCTATCAGTGATAGAGAACGTATATCCAGTTTACTCCCTATCAGTGATAGAGAACGTATAAG
CTTTAGGCGTGTACGGTGGGCGCCTATAAAAGCAGAGCTCGTTTAGTGAACCGTCAGATCGCCTGGAGCA
ATTCCACAACACTTTTGTCTTATACCAACTTTCCGTACCACTTCCTACCCTCGTAAAGGTCTAGAGCTAG
CCATGGGCCCCGACATCGTGATGACCCAGAGCCCCAGCAGCCTGAGCGCCAGCGTGGGCGACCGCGTGAC
CATCACCTGCCGCAGCAGCACCGGCGCCGTGACCACCAGCAACTACGCCAGCTGGGTGCAGGAGAAGCCC
GGCAAGCTGTTCAAGGGCCTGATCGGCGGCACCAACAACCGCGCCCCCGGCGTGCCCAGCCGCTTCAGCG
GCAGCCTGATCGGCGACAAGGCCACCCTGACCATCAGCAGCCTGCAGCCCGAGGACTTCGCCACCTACTT
CTGCGCCCTGTGGTACAGCAACCACTGGGTGTTCGGCCAGGGCACCAAGGTGGAGCTGAAGCGTGGAGGC
GGAGGTAGTGGAGGTGGAGGCTCTGGTGGGGGAGGAAGCAGTGGAGGCGGAAGTGAGGTGAAGCTGCTGG
AGAGCGGAGGCGGACTGGTGCAGCCCGGCGGATCTCTGAAGCTGAGCTGCGCCGTGAGCGGCTTCAGCCT
GACCGACTACGGCGTGAACTGGGTGCGCCAGGCCCCCGGACGCGGACTGGAGTGGATCGGTGTGATCTGG
GGCGACGGCATCACCGACTACAACAGCGCCCTGAAGGACCGCTTCATCATCAGCAAGGACAACGGCAAGA
ACACCGTGTACCTGCAGATGAGCAAGGTGCGCAGCGACGACACCGCCCTGTACTACTGCGTGACCGGCCT
GTTCGACTACTGGGGACAGGGCACCCTGGTGACCGTGAGCAGCTACCCATACGATGTTCCAGATTACGCT
GGTGGAGGCGGAGGTTCTGGGGGAGGAGGTAGTGGCGGTGGTGGTTCAGGAGGCGGCGGAAGCTTGGATC
CAGGTGGAGGTGGAAGCGGTAGCAAAGGAGAAGAACTTTTCACTGGAGTTGTCCCAATTCTTGTTGAATT
AGATGGTGATGTTAATGGGCACAAATTTTCTGTCCGTGGAGAGGGTGAAGGTGATGCTACAAACGGAAAA
CTCACCCTTAAATTTATTTGCACTACTGGAAAACTACCTGTTCCGTGGCCAACACTTGTCACTACTCTGA
CCTATGGTGTTCAATGCTTTTCCCGTTATCCGGATCACATGAAACGGCATGACTTTTTCAAGAGTGCCAT
GCCCGAAGGTTATGTACAGGAACGCACTATATCTTTCAAAGATGACGGGACCTACAAGACGCGTGCTGAA
GTCAAGTTTGAAGGTGATACCCTTGTTAATCGTATCGAGTTAAAGGGTATTGATTTTAAAGAAGATGGAA
ACATTCTTGGACACAAACTCGAGTACAACTTTAACTCACACAATGTATACATCACGGCAGACAAACAAAA
GAATGGAATCAAAGCTAACTTCAAAATTCGCCACAACGTTGAAGATGGTTCCGTTCAACTAGCAGACCAT
TATCAACAAAATACTCCAATTGGCGATGGCCCTGTCCTTTTACCAGACAACCATTACCTGTCGACACAAT
CTGTCCTTTCGAAAGATCCCAACGAAAAGCGTGACCACATGGTCCTTCTTGAGTTTGTAACTGCTGCTGG
GATTACACATGGCATGGATGAGCTCTACAAAGGTGGAGGTCGGACCGGCCCCAAGAAAAAACGCAAGGTG
GAAGATCCTAAGAAAAAGCGGAAAGTGGACGGCATTGGTAGTGGGAGCAACGGCAGCAGCGGATCCGGAG
GCGGTGGTACCAAAAGATCATAATCAGCCATATCACATCTGTAGAGGTTTTACTTGCTTTAAAAAACCTC
CCACACCTCCCCCTGAACCTGAAACATAAAATGAATGCAATTGTTGTTGTTAACTTGTTTATTGCAGCTT
ATAATGGTTACAAATAAAGCAATAGCATCACAAATTTCACAAATAAAGCATTTTTTTCACTGCATTCTAG
TTGTGGTTTGTCCAAACTCATCAATGTATCTTATCATGTCTCATATGGCCTTCTGCAGGAGCGTACAGAA
CCCAGGGCCCTGGCACCCGTGCAGACCCTGGCCCACCCCACCTGGGCGCTCAGTGCCCAAGAGATGTCCA
CACCTAGGATGTCCCGCGGTGGGTGGGGGGCCCGAGAGACGGGCAGGCCGGGGGCAGGCCTGGCCATGCG
GGGCCGAACCGGGCACTGCCCAGCGTGGGGCGCGGGGGCCACGGCGCGCGCCCCCAGCCCCCGGGCCCAG
CACCCCAAGGCGGCCAACGCCAAAACTCTCCCTCCTCCTCTTCCTCAATCTCGCTCTCGCTCTTTTTTTT
TTTCGCAAAAGGAGGGGAGAGGGGGTAAAAAAATGCTGCACTGTGCGGCGAAGCCGGTGAGTGAGCGGCG
CGGGGCCAATCAGCGTGCGCCGTTCCGAAAGTTGCCTTTTATGGCTCGAGCGGCCGCGGCGGCGCCCTAT
AAAACCCAGCGGCGCGACGCGCCACCACCGCCGAGACCGCGTCCGCCCCGCGAGCACAGAGCCTCGCCTT
TGCCGATCCTCTAGAGTCGAGATCCGCCGCCACCATGATTGAACAAGATGGATTGCACGCAGGTTCTCCG
GCCGCTTGGGTGGAGAGGCTATTCGGCTATGACTGGGCACAACAGACAATCGGCTGCTCTGATGCCGCCG
TGTTCCGGCTGTCAGCGCAGGGGCGCCCGGTTCTTTTTGTCAAGACCGACCTGTCCGGTGCCCTGAATGA
ACTGCAGGACGAGGCAGCGCGGCTATCGTGGCTGGCCACGACGGGCGTTCCTTGCGCAGCTGTGCTCGAC
GTTGTCACTGAAGCGGGAAGGGACTGGCTGCTATTGGGCGAAGTGCCGGGGCAGGATCTCCTGTCATCTC
ACCTTGCTCCTGCCGAGAAAGTATCCATCATGGCTGATGCAATGCGGCGGCTGCATACGCTTGATCCGGC
TACCTGCCCATTCGACCACCAAGCGAAACATCGCATCGAGCGAGCACGTACTCGGATGGAAGCCGGTCTT
GTCGATCAGGATGATCTGGACGAAGAGCATCAGGGGCTCGCGCCAGCCGAACTGTTCGCCAGGCTCAAGG
CGCGCATGCCCGACGGCGAGGATCTCGTCGTGACCCATGGCGATGCCTGCTTGCCGAATATCATGGTGGA
AAATGGCCGCTTTTCTGGATTCATCGACTGTGGCCGGCTGGGTGTGGCGGACCGCTATCAGGACATAGCG
TTGGCTACCCGTGATATTGCTGAAGAGCTTGGCGGCGAATGGGCTGACCGCTTCCTCGTGCTTTACGGTA
TCGCCGCTCCCGATTCGCAGCGCATCGCCTTCTATCGCCTTCTTGACGAGTTCTTCTGAGCGGGACTCTG
GGGTTCGAAATGACCGACCAAGCGACGCCCAACCTGCCATCACGAGATTTCGATTCCACCGCCGCCTTCT
ATGAAAGGTTGGGCTTCGGAATCGTTTTCCGGGACGCCGGCTGGATGATCCTCCAGCGCGGGGATCTCAT
GCTGGAGTTCTTCGCCCACCCCCCGGATCTAAGCTCTAGAGTTAACTTGTTTATTGCAGCTTATAATGGT
TACAAATAAAGCAATAGCATCACAAATTTCACAAATAAAGCATTTTTTTCACTGCATTCTAGTTGTGGTT
TGTCCAAACTCATCAATGTATCTTATCATGTCTGGAATTGACTCAAATGATGTCAATTAGTCTATCAGAA
GCTCATCTGGTCTCCCTTCCGGGGGACAAGACATCCCTGTTTAATATTTAAACAGCAGTGTTCCCAAACT
GGGTTCTTATATCCCTTGCTCTGGTCAACCAGGTTGCAGGGTTTCCTGTCCTCACAGGAACGAAGTCCCT
AAAGAAACAGTGGCAGCCAGGTTTAGCCCCGGAATTGACTGGATTCCTTTTTTAGGGCCCATTGGTATGG
CTTTTTCCCCGTATCCCCCCAGGTGTCTGCAGGCTCAAAGAGCAGCGAGAAGCGTTCAGAGGAAAGCGAT
CCCGTGCCACCTTCCCCGTGCCCGGGCTGTCCCCGCACGCTGCCGGCTCGGGGATGCGGGGGGAGCGCCG
GACCGGAGCGGAGCCCCGGGCGGCTCGCTGCTGCCCCCTAGCGGGGGAGGGACGTAATTACATCCCTGGG
GGCTTTGGGGGGGGGCTGTCCCTGATATCTATAACAAGAAAATATATATATAATAAGTTATCACGTAAGT
AGAACATGAAATAACAATATAATTATCGTATGAGTTAAATCTTAAAAGTCACGTAAAAGATAATCATGCG
TCATTTTGACTCACGCGGTCGTTATAGTTCAAAATCAGTGACACTTACCGCATTGACAAGCACGCCTCAC
GGGAGCTCCAAGCGGCGACTGAGATGTCCTAAATGCACAGCGACGGATTCGCGCTATTTAGAAAGAGAGA
GCAATATTTCAAGAATGCATGCGTCAATTTTACGCAGACTATCTTTCTAGGGTTAATCTAGCTGCATCAG
GATCATATCGTCGGGTCTTTTTTCCGGCTCAGTCATCGCCCAAGCTGGCGCTATCTGGGCATCGGGGAGG
AAGAAGCCCGTGCCTTTTCCCGCGAGGTTGAAGCGGCATGGAAAGAGTTTGCCGAGGATGACTGCTGCTG
CATTGACGTTGAGCGAAAACGCACGTTTACCATGATGATTCGGGAAGGTGTGGCCATGCACGCCTTTAAC
GGTGAACTGTTCGTTCAGGCCACCTGGGATACCAGTTCGTCGCGGCTTTTCCGGACACAGTTCCGGATGG
TCAGCCCGAAGCGCATCAGCAACCCGAACAATACCGGCGACAGCCGGAACTGCCGTGCCGGTGTGCAGAT
TAATGACAGCGGTGCGGCGCTGGGATATTACGTCAGCGAGGACGGGTATCCTGGCTGGATGCCGCAGAAA
TGGACATGGATACCCCGTGAGTTACCCGGCGGGCGCGCTTGGCGTAATCATGGTCATAGCTGTTTCCTGT
GTGAAATTGTTATCCGCTCACAATTCCACACAACATACGAGCCGGAAGCATAAAGTGTAAAGCCTGGGGT
GCCTAATGAGTGAGCTAACTCACATTAATTGCGTTGCGCTCACTGCCCGCTTTCCAGTCGGGAAACCTGT
CGTGCCAGCTGCATTAATGAATCGGCCAACGCGCGGGGAGAGGCGGTTTGCGTATTGGGCGCTCTTCCGC
TTCCTCGCTCACTGACTCGCTGCGCTCGGTCGTTCGGCTGCGGCGAGCGGTATCAGCTCACTCAAAGGCG
GTAATACGGTTATCCACAGAATCAGGGGATAACGCAGGAAAGAACATGTGAGCAAAAGGCCAGCAAAAGG
CCAGGAACCGTAAAAAGGCCGCGTTGCTGGCGTTTTTCCATAGGCTCCGCCCCCCTGACGAGCATCACAA
AAATCGACGCTCAAGTCAGAGGTGGCGAAACCCGACAGGACTATAAAGATACCAGGCGTTTCCCCCTGGA
AGCTCCCTCGTGCGCTCTCCTGTTCCGACCCTGCCGCTTACCGGATACCTGTCCGCCTTTCTCCCTTCGG
GAAGCGTGGCGCTTTCTCATAGCTCACGCTGTAGGTATCTCAGTTCGGTGTAGGTCGTTCGCTCCAAGCT
GGGCTGTGTGCACGAACCCCCCGTTCAGCCCGACCGCTGCGCCTTATCCGGTAACTATCGTCTTGAGTCC
AACCCGGTAAGACACGACTTATCGCCACTGGCAGCAGCCACTGGTAACAGGATTAGCAGAGCGAGGTATG
TAGGCGGTGCTACAGAGTTCTTGAAGTGGTGGCCTAACTACGGCTACACTAGAAGAACAGTATTTGGTAT
CTGCGCTCTGCTGAAGCCAGTTACCTTCGGAAAAAGAGTTGGTAGCTCTTGATCCGGCAAACAAACCACC
GCTGGTAGCGGTGGTTTTTTTGTTTGCAAGCAGCAGATTACGCGCAGAAAAAAAGGATCTCAAGAAGATC
CTTTGATCTTTTCTACGGGGTCTGACGCTCAGTGGAACGAAAACTCACGTTAAGGGATTTTGGTCATGAG
ATTATCAAAAAGGATCTTCACCTAGATCCTTTTAAATTAAAAATGAAGTTTTAAATCAATCTAAAGTATA
TATGAGTAAACTTGGTCTGACAGTTACCAATGCTTAATCAGTGAGGCACCTATCTCAGCGATCTGTCTAT
TTCGTTCATCCATAGTTGCCTGACTCCCCGTCGTGTAGATAACTACGATACGGGAGGGCTTACCATCTGG
CCCCAGTGCTGCAATGATACCGCGAGACCCACGCTCACCGGCTCCAGATTTATCAGCAATAAACCAGCCA
GCCGGAAGGGCCGAGCGCAGAAGTGGTCCTGCAACTTTATCCGCCTCCATCCAGTCTATTAATTGTTGCC
GGGAAGCTAGAGTAAGTAGTTCGCCAGTTAATAGTTTGCGCAACGTTGTTGCCATTGCTACAGGCATCGT
GGTGTCACGCTCGTCGTTTGGTATGGCTTCATTCAGCTCCGGTTCCCAACGATCAAGGCGAGTTACATGA
TCCCCCATGTTGTGCAAAAAAGCGGTTAGCTCCTTCGGTCCTCCGATCGTTGTCAGAAGTAAGTTGGCCG
CAGTGTTATCACTCATGGTTATGGCAGCACTGCATAATTCTCTTACTGTCATGCCATCCGTAAGATGCTT
TTCTGTGACTGGTGAGTACTCAACCAAGTCATTCTGAGAATAGTGTATGCGGCGACCGAGTTGCTCTTGC
CCGGCGTCAATACGGGATAATACCGCGCCACATAGCAGAACTTTAAAAGTGCTCATCATTGGAAAACGTT
CTTCGGGGCGAAAACTCTCAAGGATCTTACCGCTGTTGAGATCCAGTTCGATGTAACCCACTCGTGCACC
CAACTGATCTTCAGCATCTTTTACTTTCACCAGCGTTTCTGGGTGAGCAAAAACAGGAAGGCAAAATGCC
GCAAAAAAGGGAATAAGGGCGACACGGAAATGTTGAATACTCAT
Features (pLannotate 1.2.2; 23 found; start..end, strand, type, name):
      1..105     -  promoter       AmpR promoter: bla
    158..586     -  rep_origin     f1 ori (sequence partly withheld): f1 bacteriophage origin of replication; arrow indicates direction of (+) strand synthesis
    591..746     -  CDS            lacZα (fragment): LacZα fragment of β-galactosidase; lacZ fragment
    748..867     +  CDS            B (fragment): PORTL_LAMBD - Experimental evidence at protein level: Swiss-Prot protein existence level 1. Forms the portal vertex of the capsid (PubMed:6228056, PubMed:6232391). This portal plays critical roles in head assembly, genome packaging, neck/tail attachment, and genome ejection (Probable). The portal protein multimerizes as a single ring-shaped homododecamer arranged around a central channel (PubMed:6232391). Binds to the terminase subunits to form the packaging machine (PubMed:7799432). From Escherichia phage lambda (Bacteriophage lambda).
   1385..1763    +  promoter       TRE3G promoter: 3rd-generation Tet-responsive promoter that can be activated by binding of Tet-On® 3G
   1794..2105    +  CDS            LV1C_MOUSE (fragment): Experimental evidence at protein level: Swiss-Prot protein existence level 1. From Mus musculus (Mouse).
   2181..2519    +  CDS            HVM37_MOUSE (fragment): Experimental evidence at protein level: Swiss-Prot protein existence level 1. From Mus musculus (Mouse).
   2520..2546    +  CDS            3xHA (fragment): three tandem HA epitope tags
   2580..2605    +  CDS            FAPα2 (fragment): fluorogen-activating protein composed of a dimer of the L5-MG single-chain antibody fragment (Szent-Gyorgyi et al., 2008) binds malachite green derivatives to produce red fluorescence
   2637..3347    +  CDS            Superfolder GFP: Superfolder GFP is a basic (constitutively fluorescent) green fluorescent protein published in 2005, derived from Aequorea victoria. It is reported to be a very rapidly-maturing weak dimer.
   3472..3555    +  CDS            large T antigen (fragment): large T antigen from SV40 (simian virus 40)
   3578..3699    +  polyA_signal   SV40 poly(A) signal: SV40 polyadenylation signal
   4261..5052    +  CDS            neo: KKA2_KLEPN - Also known as kan, nptII. Experimental evidence at protein level: Swiss-Prot protein existence level 1. Resistance to kanamycin, neomycin, paromomycin, ribostamycin, butirosin and gentamicin B. From Klebsiella pneumoniae.
   5076..5228    +  CDS            ble (fragment): BLE_KLEPN - Experimental evidence at protein level: Swiss-Prot protein existence level 1. Binding protein with a strong affinity to the bleomycin family of antibiotics. Binds to CL990; an antimitotic-antibiotic compound. From Klebsiella pneumoniae.
   5250..5371    +  polyA_signal   SV40 poly(A) signal: SV40 polyadenylation signal
   5389..5481    +  ncRNA          G-CSF SLDE: Accession: RF00183 - G-CSF factor stem-loop destabilising element (SLDE)
   6178..6645    +  CDS            B (fragment): PORTL_LAMBD - Experimental evidence at protein level: Swiss-Prot protein existence level 1. Forms the portal vertex of the capsid (PubMed:6228056, PubMed:6232391). This portal plays critical roles in head assembly, genome packaging, neck/tail attachment, and genome ejection (Probable). The portal protein multimerizes as a single ring-shaped homododecamer arranged around a central channel (PubMed:6232391). Binds to the terminase subunits to form the packaging machine (PubMed:7799432). From Escherichia phage lambda (Bacteriophage lambda).
   6683..6699    -  protein_bind   lac operator: The lac repressor binds to the lac operator to inhibit transcription in E. coli. This inhibition can be relieved by adding lactose or isopropyl-β-D-thiogalactopyranoside (IPTG). lac repressor encoded by lacI
   6707..6737    -  promoter       lac promoter: promoter for the E. coli lac operon
   6752..6773    -  protein_bind   CAP binding site: CAP binding activates transcription in the presence of cAMP. E. coli catabolite activator protein
   6786..6878    -  CDS            lacI (fragment): lac repressor; lacI; The lac repressor binds to the lac operator to inhibit transcription in E. coli. This inhibition can be relieved by adding lactose or isopropyl-β-D-thiogalactopyranoside (IPTG).
   7061..7649    -  rep_origin     ori: high-copy-number ColE1/pMB1/pBR322/pUC origin of replication
   7820..8680    -  CDS            AmpR: β-lactamase; bla; confers resistance to ampicillin, carbenicillin, and related antibiotics
