[The description below was written by a language model from this plasmid's Addgene catalogue record and pLannotate feature annotations shown in this document.]
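Description:
pPB_TRE3G_scFV-sfGFP is a piggyBac transposon plasmid for stable, doxycycline-inducible expression in mammalian cells, built on the pPB-TRE3G backbone and catalogued as a CRISPR-type vector because it belongs to an epigenome-editing toolkit. In bacteria it is maintained through a high-copy ColE1/pUC origin with ampicillin selection (AmpR with its bla promoter). The backbone also carries an f1 origin and remnants of a lacZα/lac promoter cloning region. The automated feature table does not annotate the piggyBac terminal repeats. The transposon nature of the plasmid comes from the depositor's comments, which state that it integrates into the genome and is selected by neomycin resistance.

The payload is driven by the third-generation Tet-responsive TRE3G promoter, which requires a Tet-On 3G transactivator that is not annotated on this plasmid. Downstream lie mouse immunoglobulin light- and heavy-chain variable fragments that together make up the single-chain antibody (scFV). These are followed by an HA epitope, a short linker-like segment, superfolder GFP, a short stretch matching SV40 large T antigen (possibly a nuclear localisation signal, though the record does not say so), and an SV40 polyadenylation signal. A separate neo cassette with its own SV40 poly(A) provides mammalian selection, but its promoter is not annotated. The record does not state which antigen the scFV recognises.

According to the depositor, the construct is the control for an epigenetic editing system, expressing scFV-sfGFP without a chromatin-modifying effector domain. Adding doxycycline induces expression, and sfGFP fluorescence reports that the system has been activated.
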