Addgene plasmid #235573: pPB_TRE3G_scFV-sfGFP
Purpose: Dox-inducible expression of control superfolder (sf)GFP fused with scFV
Depositing lab: Jamie Hackett. Depositing organization: European Molecular Biology Laboratory (EMBL), Rome. Publication: Systematic epigenome editing captures the context-dependent instructive function of chromatin modifications. Policarpi C, Munafo M, Tsagkris S, Carlini V, Hackett JA. Nat Genet. 2024 Jun;56(6):1168-1180. doi: 10.1038/s41588-024-01706-w. Epub 2024 May 9. PubMed 38724747.
Backbone
  Vector backbone: pPB-TRE3G
  Vector type: CRISPR
Growth in bacteria
  Bacterial resistance: Ampicillin, 100 μg/mL
  Growth temperature: 30°C
  Growth strain: NEB Stable
  Copy number: High Copy
Gene/Insert
  Gene/Insert name: superfolder (sf)fGFP
  Species: M. musculus (mouse)
  Cloning method: Gibson Cloning
Terms and licenses: Academic/Nonprofit Terms; Industry Terms: Not Available to Industry
Depositor comments: Drives DOX-inducible expression of control sfGFP-scFV. This is a piggyBAC plasmid that integrates into the genome and can be selected for via Neomycin resistance. Expression of epigenetic effector is induced via adding doxycyline to media. Succesful activiation of the epigenetic editing system is indicated by sfGFP expression.
How to cite: pPB_TRE3G_scFV-sfGFP was a gift from Jamie Hackett (Addgene plasmid # 235573 ; http://n2t.net/addgene:235573 ; RRID:Addgene_235573)
